>Addgene plasmid #171823 | pLenti HsATP10B D433N | addgene full sequence | sequence record 337053 | Addgene NGS Result
GTCGTGAAGGAAGCAGTTCCTCTGGAAGCTTCTTGAAGACAAACAACGTCTGTAGCGACCCTTTGCAGGC
AGCGGAACCCCCCACCTGGCGACAGGTGCCTCTGCGGCCAAAAGCCACGTGTATAAGATACACCTGCAAA
GGCGGCACAACCCCAGTGCCACGTTGTGAGTTGGATAGTTGTGGAAAGAGTCAAATGGCTCTCCTCAAGC
GTATTCAACAAGGGGCTGAAGGATGCCCAGAAGGTACCCCATTGTATGGGATCTGATCTGGGGCCTCGGT
GCACATGCTTTACATGTGTTTAGTCGAGGTTAAAAAAACGTCTAGGCCCCCCGAACCACGGGGACGTGGT
TTTCCTTTGAAAAACACGATGATAATATGGGCACCGAGTACAAGCCCACGGTGCGCCTCGCCACCCGCGA
CGACGTCCCCCGGGCCGTACGCACCCTCGCCGCCGCGTTCGCCGACTACCCCGCCACGCGCCACACCGTC
GACCCGGACCGCCACATCGAGCGGGTCACCGAGCTGCAAGAACTCTTCCTCACGCGCGTCGGGCTCGACA
TCGGCAAGGTGTGGGTCGCGGACGACGGCGCCGCGGTGGCGGTCTGGACCACGCCGGAGAGCGTCGAAGC
GGGGGCGGTGTTCGCCGAGATCGGCCCGCGCATGGCCGAGTTGAGCGGTTCCCGGCTGGCCGCGCAGCAA
CAGATGGAAGGCCTCCTGGCGCCGCACCGGCCCAAGGAGCCCGCGTGGTTCCTGGCCACCGTCGGCGTCT
CGCCCGACCACCAGGGCAAGGGTCTGGGCAGCGCCGTCGTGCTCCCCGGAGTGGAGGCGGCCGAGCGCGC
CGGGGTGCCCGCCTTCCTGGAGACCTCCGCGCCCCGCAACCTCCCCTTCTACGAGCGGCTCGGCTTCACC
GTCACCGCCGACGTCGAGGTGCCCGAAGGACCGCGCACCTGGTGCATGACCCGCAAGCCCGGTGCCTGAG
GCGCGTTGAATTCCCGATAATCAACCTCTGGATTACAAAATTTGTGAAAGATTGACTGGTATTCTTAACT
ATGTTGCTCCTTTTACGCTATGTGGATACGCTGCTTTAATGCCTTTGTATCATGCTATTGCTTCCCGTAT
GGCTTTCATTTTCTCCTCCTTGTATAAATCCTGGTTGCTGTCTCTTTATGAGGAGTTGTGGCCCGTTGTC
AGGCAACGTGGCGTGGTGTGCACTGTGTTTGCTGACGCAACCCCCACTGGTTGGGGCATTGCCACCACCT
GTCAGCTCCTTTCCGGGACTTTCGCTTTCCCCCTCCCTATTGCCACGGCGGAACTCATCGCCGCCTGCCT
TGCCCGCTGCTGGACAGGGGCTCGGCTGTTGGGCACTGACAATTCCGTGGTGTTGTCGGGGAAGCTGACG
TCCTTTCCATGGCTGCTCGCCTGTGTTGCCACCTGGATTCTGCGCGGGACGTCCTTCTGCTACGTCCCTT
CGGCCCTCAATCCAGCGGACCTTCCTTCCCGCGGCCTGCTGCCGGCTCTGCGGCCTCTTCCGCGTCTTCG
CCTTCGCCCTCAGACGAGTCGGATCTCCCTTTGGGCCGCCTCCCCGCATCGGGAATTCTGTCGACTGGTA
CCTTTAAGACCAATGACTTACAAGGCAGCTGTAGATCTTAGCCACTTTTTAAAAGAAAAGGGGGGACTGG
AAGGGCTAATTCACTCCCAACGAAGACAAAATCGTCGAGAGATGCTGCATATAAGCAGCTGCTTTTTGCT
TGTACTGGGTCTCTCTGGTTAGACCAGATCTGAGCCTGGGAGCTCTCTGGCTAACTAGGGAACCCACTGC
TTAAGCCTCAATAAAGCTTGCCTTGAGTGCTTCAAGTAGTGTGTGCCCGTCTGTTGTGTGACTCTGGTAA
CTAGAGATCCCTCAGACCCTTTTAGTCAGTGTGGAAAATCTCTAGCAGTAGTAGTTCATGTCATCTTATT
ATTCAGTATTTATAACTTGCAAAGAAATGAATATCAGAGAGTGAGAGGCCTTGACATTATAATAGATTTA
GCAGGAATTGAACTAGGAGTGGAGCACACAGGCAAAGCTGCAGAAGTACTTGGAAGAAGCCACCAGAGAT
ACTCACGATTCTGCACATACCTGGCTAATCCCAGATCCTAAGGATTACATTAAGTTTACTAACATTTATA
TAATGATTTATAGTTTAAAGTATAAACTTATCTAATTTACTATTCTGACAGATATTAATTAATCCTCAAA
TATCATAAGAGATGATTACTATTATCCCCATTTAACACAAGAGGAAACTGAGAGGGAAAGATGTTGAAGT
AATTTTCCCACAATTACAGCATCCGTTAGTTACGACTCTATGATCTTCTGACACAAATTCCATTTACTCC
TCACCCTATGACTCAGTCGAATATATCAAAGTTATGGACATTATGCTAAGTAACAAATTACCCTTTTATA
TAGTAAATACTGAGTAGATTGAGAGAAGAAATTGTTTGCAAACCTGAATAGCTTCAAGAAGAAGAGAAGT
GAGGATAAGAATAACAGTTGTCATTTAACAAGTTTTAACAAGTAACTTGGTTAGAAAGGGATTCAAATGC
ATAAAGCAAGGGATAAATTTTTCTGGCAACAAGACTATACAATATAACCTTAAATATGACTTCAAATAAT
TGTTGGAACTTGATAAAACTAATTAAATATTATTGAAGATTATCAATATTATAAATGTAATTTACTTTTA
AAAAGGGAACATAGAAATGTGTATCATTAGAGTAGAAAACAATCCTTATTATCACAATTTGTCAAAACAA
GTTTGTTATTAACACAAGTAGAATACTGCATTCAATTAAGTTGACTGCAGATTTTGTGTTTTGTTAAAAT
TAGAAAGAGATAACAACAATTTGAATTATTGAAAGTAACATGTAAATAGTTCTACATACGTTCTTTTGAC
ATCTTGTTCAATCATTGATCGAAGTTCTTTATCTTGGAAGAATTTGTTCCAAAGACTCTGAAATAAGGAA
AACAATCTATTATATAGTCTCACACCTTTGTTTTACTTTTAGTGATTTCAATTTAATAATGTAAATGGTT
AAAATTTATTCTTCTCTGAGATCATTTCACATTGCAGATAGAAAACCTGAGACTGGGGTAATTTTTATTA
AAATCTAATTTAATCTCAGAAACACATCTTTATTCTAACATCAATTTTTCCAGTTTGATATTATCATATA
AAGTCAGCCTTCCTCATCTGCAGGTTCCACAACAAAAATCCAACCAACTGTGGATCAAAAATATTGGGAA
AAAATTAAAAATAGCAATACAACAATAAAAAAATACAAATCAGAAAAACAGCACAGTATAACAACTTTAT
TTAGCATTTACAATCTATTAGGTATTATAAGTAATCTAGCCAGATCCTCTACGCCGGACGCATCGTGGCC
GGCATCACCGGCGCCACAGGTGCGGTTGCTGGCGCCTATATCGCCGACATCACCGATGGGGAAGATCGGG
CTCGCCACTTCGGGCTCATGAGCGCTTGTTTCGGCGTGGGTATGGTGGCAGGCCCCGTGGCCGGGGGACT
GTTGGGCGCCATCTCCTTGCATGCACCATTCCTTGCGGCGGCGGTGCTCAACGGCCTCAACCTACTACTG
GGCTGCTTCCTAATGCAGGAGTCGCATAAGGGAGAGCGTCGAATGGTGCACTCTCAGTACAATCTGCTCT
GATGCCGCATAGTTAAGCCAGCCCCGACACCCGCCAACACCCGCTGACGCGCCCTGACGGGCTTGTCTGC
TCCCGGCATCCGCTTACAGACAAGCTGTGACCGTCTCCGGGAGCTGCATGTGTCAGAGGTTTTCACCGTC
ATCACCGAAACGCGCGAGACGAAAGGGCCTCGTGATACGCCTATTTTTATAGGTTAATGTCATGATAATA
ATGGTTTCTTAGACGTCAGGTGGCACTTTTCGGGGAAATGTGCGCGGAACCCCTATTTGTTTATTTTTCT
AAATACATTCAAATATGTATCCGCTCATGAGACAATAACCCTGATAAATGCTTCAATAATATTGAAAAAG
GAAGAGTATGAGTATTCAACATTTCCGTGTCGCCCTTATTCCCTTTTTTGCGGCATTTTGCCTTCCTGTT
TTTGCTCACCCAGAAACGCTGGTGAAAGTAAAAGATGCTGAAGATCAGTTGGGTGCACGAGTGGGTTACA
TCGAACTGGATCTCAACAGCGGTAAGATCCTTGAGAGTTTTCGCCCCGAAGAACGTTTTCCAATGATGAG
CACTTTTAAAGTTCTGCTATGTGGCGCGGTATTATCCCGTATTGACGCCGGGCAAGAGCAACTCGGTCGC
CGCATACACTATTCTCAGAATGACTTGGTTGAGTACTCACCAGTCACAGAAAAGCATCTTACGGATGGCA
TGACAGTAAGAGAATTATGCAGTGCTGCCATAACCATGAGTGATAACACTGCGGCCAACTTACTTCTGAC
AACGATCGGAGGACCGAAGGAGCTAACCGCTTTTTTGCACAACATGGGGGATCATGTAACTCGCCTTGAT
CGTTGGGAACCGGAGCTGAATGAAGCCATACCAAACGACGAGCGTGACACCACGATGCCTGTAGCAATGG
CAACAACGTTGCGCAAACTATTAACTGGCGAACTACTTACTCTAGCTTCCCGGCAACAATTAATAGACTG
GATGGAGGCGGATAAAGTTGCAGGACCACTTCTGCGCTCGGCCCTTCCGGCTGGCTGGTTTATTGCTGAT
AAATCTGGAGCCGGTGAGCGTGGGTCTCGCGGTATCATTGCAGCACTGGGGCCAGATGGTAAGCCCTCCC
GTATCGTAGTTATCTACACGACGGGGAGTCAGGCAACTATGGATGAACGAAATAGACAGATCGCTGAGAT
AGGTGCCTCACTGATTAAGCATTGGTAACTGTCAGACCAAGTTTACTCATATATACTTTAGATTGATTTA
AAACTTCATTTTTAATTTAAAAGGATCTAGGTGAAGATCCTTTTTGATAATCTCATGACCAAAATCCCTT
AACGTGAGTTTTCGTTCCACTGAGCGTCAGACCCCGTAGAAAAGATCAAAGGATCTTCTTGAGATCCTTT
TTTTCTGCGCGTAATCTGCTGCTTGCAAACAAAAAAACCACCGCTACCAGCGGTGGTTTGTTTGCCGGAT
CAAGAGCTACCAACTCTTTTTCCGAAGGTAACTGGCTTCAGCAGAGCGCAGATACCAAATACTGTTCTTC
TAGTGTAGCCGTAGTTAGGCCACCACTTCAAGAACTCTGTAGCACCGCCTACATACCTCGCTCTGCTAAT
CCTGTTACCAGTGGCTGCTGCCAGTGGCGATAAGTCGTGTCTTACCGGGTTGGACTCAAGACGATAGTTA
CCGGATAAGGCGCAGCGGTCGGGCTGAACGGGGGGTTCGTGCACACAGCCCAGCTTGGAGCGAACGACCT
ACACCGAACTGAGATACCTACAGCGTGAGCTATGAGAAAGCGCCACGCTTCCCGAAGGGAGAAAGGCGGA
CAGGTATCCGGTAAGCGGCAGGGTCGGAACAGGAGAGCGCACGAGGGAGCTTCCAGGGGGAAACGCCTGG
TATCTTTATAGTCCTGTCGGGTTTCGCCACCTCTGACTTGAGCGTCGATTTTTGTGATGCTCGTCAGGGG
GGCGGAGCCTATGGAAAAACGCCAGCAACGCGGCCTTTTTACGGTTCCTGGCCTTTTGCTGGCCTTTTGC
TCACATGTTCTTTCCTGCGTTATCCCCTGATTCTGTGGATAACCGTATTACCGCCTTTGAGTGAGCTGAT
ACCGCTCGCCGCAGCCGAACGACCGAGCGCAGCGAGTCAGTGAGCGAGGAAGCGGAAGAGCGCCCAATAC
GCAAACCGCCTCTCCCCGCGCGTTGGCCGATTCATTAATGCAGCTGTGGAATGTGTGTCAGTTAGGGTGT
GGAAAGTCCCCAGGCTCCCCAGCAGGCAGAAGTATGCAAAGCATGCATCTCAATTAGTCAGCAACCAGGT
GTGGAAAGTCCCCAGGCTCCCCAGCAGGCAGAAGTATGCAAAGCATGCATCTCAATTAGTCAGCAACCAT
AGTCCCGCCCCTAACTCCGCCCATCCCGCCCCTAACTCCGCCCAGTTCCGCCCATTCTCCGCCCCATGGC
TGACTAATTTTTTTTATTTATGCAGAGGCCGAGGCCGCCTCGGCCTCTGAGCTATTCCAGAAGTAGTGAG
GAGGCTTTTTTGGAGGCCTAGGCTTTTGCAAAAAGCTTGGACACAAGACAGGCTTGCGAGATATGTTTGA
GAATACCACTTTATCCCGCGTCAGGGAGAGGCAGTGCGTAAAAAGACGCGGACTCATGTGAAATACTGGT
TTTTAGTGCGCCAGATCTCTATAATCTCGCGCAACCTATTTTCCCCTCGAACACTTTTTAAGCCGTAGAT
AAACAGGCTGGGACACTTCACATGAGCGAAAAATACATCGTCACCTGGGACATGTTGCAGATCCATGCAC
GTAAACTCGCAAGCCGACTGATGCCTTCTGAACAATGGAAAGGCATTATTGCCGTAAGCCGTGGCGGTCT
GTACCGGGTGCGTTACTGGCGCGTGAACTGGGTATTCGTCATGTCGATACCGTTTGTATTTCCAGCTACG
ATCACGACAACCAGCGCGAGCTTAAAGTGCTGAAACGCGCAGAAGGCGATGGCGAAGGCTTCATCGTTAT
TGATGACCTGGTGGATACCGGTGGTACTGCGGTTGCGATTCGTGAAATGTATCCAAAAGCGCACTTTGTC
ACCATCTTCGCAAAACCGGCTGGTCGTCCGCTGGTTGATGACTATGTTGTTGATATCCCGCAAGATACCT
GGATTGAACAGCCGTGGGATATGGGCGTCGTATTCGTCCCGCCAATCTCCGGTCGCTAATCTTTTCAACG
CCTGGCACTGCCGGGCGTTGTTCTTTTTAACTTCAGGCGGGTTACAATAGTTTCCAGTAAGTATTCTGGA
GGCTGCATCCATGACACAGGCAAACCTGAGCGAAACCCTGTTCAAACCCCGCTTTAAACATCCTGAAACC
TCGACGCTAGTCCGCCGCTTTAATCACGGCGCACAACCGCCTGTGCAGTCGGCCCTTGATGGTAAAACCA
TCCCTCACTGGTATCGCATGATTAACCGTCTGATGTGGATCTGGCGCGGCATTGACCCACGCGAAATCCT
CGACGTCCAGGCACGTATTGTGATGAGCGATGCCGAACGTACCGACGATGATTTATACGATACGGTGATT
GGCTACCGTGGCGGCAACTGGATTTATGAGTGGGCCCCGGATCTTTGTGAAGGAACCTTACTTCTGTGGT
GTGACATAATTGGACAAACTACCTACAGAGATTTAAAGCTCTAAGGTAAATATAAAATTTTTAAGTGTAT
AATGTGTTAAACTACTGATTCTAATTGTTTGTGTATTTTAGATTCCAACCTATGGAACTGATGAATGGGA
GCAGTGGTGGAATGCCTTTAATGAGGAAAACCTGTTTTGCTCAGAAGAAATGCCATCTAGTGATGATGAG
GCTACTGCTGACTCTCAACATTCTACTCCTCCAAAAAAGAAGAGAAAGGTAGAAGACCCCAAGGACTTTC
CTTCAGAATTGCTAAGTTTTTTGAGTCATGCTGTGTTTAGTAATAGAACTCTTGCTTGCTTTGCTATTTA
CACCACAAAGGAAAAAGCTGCACTGCTATACAAGAAAATTATGGAAAAATATTCTGTAACCTTTATAAGT
AGGCATAACAGTTATAATCATAACATACTGTTTTTTCTTACTCCACACAGGCATAGAGTGTCTGCTATTA
ATAACTATGCTCAAAAATTGTGTACCTTTAGCTTTTTAATTTGTAAAGGGGTTAATAAGGAATATTTGAT
GTATAGTGCCTTGACTAGAGATCATAATCAGCCATACCACATTTGTAGAGGTTTTACTTGCTTTAAAAAA
CCTCCCACACCTCCCCCTGAACCTGAAACATAAAATGAATGCAATTGTTGTTGTTAACTTGTTTATTGCA
GCTTATAATGGTTACAAATAAAGCAATAGCATCACAAATTTCACAAATAAAGCATTTTTTTCACTGCATT
CTAGTTGTGGTTTGTCCAAACTCATCAATGTATCTTATCATGTCTGGATCAACTGGATAACTCAAGCTAA
CCAAAATCATCCCAAACTTCCCACCCCATACCCTATTACCACTGCCAATTACCTGTGGTTTCATTTACTC
TAAACCTGTGATTCCTCTGAATTATTTTCATTTTAAAGAAATTGTATTTGTTAAATATGTACTACAAACT
TAGTAGTTGGAAGGGCTAATTCACTCCCAAAGAAGACAAGATATCCTTGATCTGTGGATCTACCACACAC
AAGGCTACTTCCCTGATTAGCAGAACTACACACCAGGGCCAGGGGTCAGATATCCACTGACCTTTGGATG
GTGCTACAAGCTAGTACCAGTTGAGCCAGATAAGGTAGAAGAGGCCAATAAAGGAGAGAACACCAGCTTG
TTACACCCTGTGAGCCTGCATGGGATGGATGACCCGGAGAGAGAAGTGTTAGAGTGGAGGTTTGACAGCC
GCCTAGCATTTCATCACGTGGCCCGAGAGCTGCATCCGGAGTACTTCAAGAACTGCTGATATCGAGCTTG
CTACAAGGGACTTTCCGCTGGGGACTTTCCAGGGAGGCGTGGCCTGGGCGGGACTGGGGAGTGGCGAGCC
CTCAGATCCTGCATATAAGCAGCTGCTTTTTGCCTGTACTGGGTCTCTCTGGTTAGACCAGATCTGAGCC
TGGGAGCTCTCTGGCTAACTAGGGAACCCACTGCTTAAGCCTCAATAAAGCTTGCCTTGAGTGCTTCAAG
TAGTGTGTGCCCGTCTGTTGTGTGACTCTGGTAACTAGAGATCCCTCAGACCCTTTTAGTCAGTGTGGAA
AATCTCTAGCAGTGGCGCCCGAACAGGGACTTGAAAGCGAAAGGGAAACCAGAGGAGCTCTCTCGACGCA
GGACTCGGCTTGCTGAAGCGCGCACGGCAAGAGGCGAGGGGCGGCGACTGGTGAGTACGCCAAAAATTTT
GACTAGCGGAGGCTAGAAGGAGAGAGATGGGTGCGAGAGCGTCAGTATTAAGCGGGGGAGAATTAGATCG
CGATGGGAAAAAATTCGGTTAAGGCCAGGGGGAAAGAAAAAATATAAATTAAAACATATAGTATGGGCAA
GCAGGGAGCTAGAACGATTCGCAGTTAATCCTGGCCTGTTAGAAACATCAGAAGGCTGTAGACAAATACT
GGGACAGCTACAACCATCCCTTCAGACAGGATCAGAAGAACTTAGATCATTATATAATACAGTAGCAACC
CTCTATTGTGTGCATCAAAGGATAGAGATAAAAGACACCAAGGAAGCTTTAGACAAGATAGAGGAAGAGC
AAAACAAAAGTAAGACCACCGCACAGCAAGCGGCCGCTGATCTTCAGACCTGGAGGAGGAGATATGAGGG
ACAATTGGAGAAGTGAATTATATAAATATAAAGTAGTAAAAATTGAACCATTAGGAGTAGCACCCACCAA
GGCAAAGAGAAGAGTGGTGCAGAGAGAAAAAAGAGCAGTGGGAATAGGAGCTTTGTTCCTTGGGTTCTTG
GGAGCAGCAGGAAGCACTATGGGCGCAGCGTCAATGACGCTGACGGTACAGGCCAGACAATTATTGTCTG
GTATAGTGCAGCAGCAGAACAATTTGCTGAGGGCTATTGAGGCGCAACAGCATCTGTTGCAACTCACAGT
CTGGGGCATCAAGCAGCTCCAGGCAAGAATCCTGGCTGTGGAAAGATACCTAAAGGATCAACAGCTCCTG
GGGATTTGGGGTTGCTCTGGAAAACTCATTTGCACCACTGCTGTGCCTTGGAATGCTAGTTGGAGTAATA
AATCTCTGGAACAGATTTGGAATCACACGACCTGGATGGAGTGGGACAGAGAAATTAACAATTACACAAG
CTTAATACACTCCTTAATTGAAGAATCGCAAAACCAGCAAGAAAAGAATGAACAAGAATTATTGGAATTA
GATAAATGGGCAAGTTTGTGGAATTGGTTTAACATAACAAATTGGCTGTGGTATATAAAATTATTCATAA
TGATAGTAGGAGGCTTGGTAGGTTTAAGAATAGTTTTTGCTGTACTTTCTATAGTGAATAGAGTTAGGCA
GGGATATTCACCATTATCGTTTCAGACCCACCTCCCAACCCCGAGGGGACCCGACAGGCCCGAAGGAATA
GAAGAAGAAGGTGGAGAGAGAGACAGAGACAGATCCATTCGATTAGTGAACGGATCTCGACGGTATCGCC
GAATTCACAAATGGCAGTATTCATCCACAATTTTAAAAGAAAAGGGGGGATTGGGGGGTACAGTGCAGGG
GAAAGAATAGTAGACATAATAGCAACAGACATACAAACTAAAGAATTACAAAAACAAATTACAAAAATTC
AAAATTTTCGGGTTTATTACAGGGACAGCAGAGATCCACTTTGGGGCGATAAGCTTGGGAGTTCCGCGTT
ACATAACTTACGGTAAATGGCCCGCCTGGCTGACCGCCCAACGACCCCCGCCCATTGACGTCAATAATGA
CGTATGTTCCCATAGTAACGCCAATAGGGACTTTCCATTGACGTCAATGGGTGGAGTATTTACGGTAAAC
TGCCCACTTGGCAGTACATCAAGTGTATCATATGCCAAGTACGCCCCCTATTGACGTCAATGACGGTAAA
TGGCCCGCCTGGCATTATGCCCAGTACATGACCTTATGGGACTTTCCTACTTGGCAGTACATCTACGTAT
TAGTCATCGCTATTACCATGGTGATGCGGTTTTGGCAGTACATCAATGGGCGTGGATAGCGGTTTGACTC
ACGGGGATTTCCAAGTCTCCACCCCATTGACGTCAATGGGAGTTTGTTTTGGCACCAAAATCAACGGGAC
TTTCCAAAATGTCGTAACAACTCCGCCCCATTGACGCAAATGGGCGGTAGGCGTGTACGGTGGGAGGTCT
ATATAAGCAGAGCTCGTTTAGTGAACCGTCAGATCGCCTGGAGACGCCATCCACGCTGTTTTGACCTCCA
TAGAAGACACCGACTCTAGAGGATCTGCTAGCGCCACCATGGCCCTCTCAGTGGACTCATCGTGGCATCG
GTGGCAGTGGAGAGTCAGAGATGGCTTCCCCCATTGTCCATCGGAAACCACACCGCTGCTCTCTCCAGAG
AAAGGGAGACAGAGCTACAACTTGACACAGCAGCGGGTCGTGTTCCCCAACAACAGCATATTCCATCAAG
ATTGGGAAGAGGTCTCCAGGAGATACCCTGGCAACAGAACCTGCACAACCAAATACACCCTCTTCACCTT
CCTGCCCCGGAATCTCTTTGAGCAATTTCATAGATGGGCTAACCTCTATTTCCTGTTCCTGGTGATTTTG
AACTGGATGCCCTCCATGGAAGTCTTCCACAGAGAAATCACCATGTTACCATTGGCCATTGTCCTGTTCG
TCATCATGATCAAGGATGGCATGGAGGACTTCAAGAGACACCGCTTTGATAAAGCAATAAACTGCTCCAA
CATTCGAATTTATGAAAGAAAAGAGCAGACCTATGTGCAGAAGTGCTGGAAGGATGTGCGCGTGGGAGAC
TTCATCCAAATGAAATGCAATGAGATTGTCCCAGCAGACATACTCCTCCTTTTTTCCTCTGACCCCAATG
GGATATGCCATCTGGAAACTGCCAGCTTGGATGGAGAGACAAACCTCAAGCAAAGATGTGTCGTGAAGGG
CTTCTCACAGCAGGAGGTACAGTTCGAACCAGAGCTTTTCCACAATACCATCGTGTGTGAGAAACCCAAC
AACCACCTCAACAAATTTAAGGGTTATATGGAGCATCCTGACCAGACCAGGACTGGCTTTGGCTGTGAGA
GTCTTCTGCTTCGAGGCTGCACCATCAGAAACACCGAGATGGCTGTTGGCATTGTCATCTATGCAGGCCA
TGAGACGAAAGCCATGCTGAACAACAGTGGCCCCCGGTACAAACGCAGCAAGATTGAGCGGCGCATGAAT
ATAGACATCTTCTTCTGCATTGGGATCCTCATCCTCATGTGCCTTATTGGAGCTGTAGGTCACAGCATCT
GGAATGGGACCTTTGAAGAACACCCTCCCTTCGATGTGCCAGATGCCAATGGCAGCTTCCTTCCCAGTGC
CCTTGGGGGCTTCTACATGTTCCTCACAATGATCATCCTGCTCCAGGTGCTGATCCCCATCTCTTTGTAT
GTCTCCATTGAGCTGGTGAAGCTCGGGCAAGTGTTCTTCTTGAGCAATGACCTTGACCTGTATGATGAAG
AGACCGATTTATCCATTCAATGTCGAGCCCTCAACATCGCAGAGGACTTGGGCCAGATCCAGTACATCTT
CTCCAATAAGACGGGGACCCTGACAGAGAACAAGATGGTGTTCCGACGTTGCACCATCATGGGCAGCGAG
TATTCTCACCAAGAAAATGCTAAGCGACTGGAGACCCCAAAGGAGCTGGACTCAGATGGTGAAGAGTGGA
CCCAATACCAATGCCTGTCCTTCTCGGCTAGATGGGCCCAGGATCCAGCAACTATGAGAAGCCAAAAAGG
TGCTCAGCCTCTGAGGAGGAGCCAGAGTGCCCGGGTGCCCATCCAGGGCCACTACCGGCAAAGGTCTATG
GGGCACCGTGAAAGCTCACAGCCTCCTGTGGCCTTCAGCAGCTCCATAGAAAAAGATGTAACTCCAGATA
AAAACCTACTGACCAAGGTTCGAGATGCTGCCCTGTGGTTGGAGACCTTGTCAGACAGCAGACCTGCCAA
GGCTTCCCTCTCCACCACCTCCTCCATTGCTGATTTCTTCCTTGCCTTAACCATCTGCAACTCTGTCATG
GTGTCCACAACCACCGAGCCCAGGCAGAGGGTCACCATCAAACCCTCAAGCAAGGCTCTGGGGACGTCCC
TGGAGAAGATTCAGCAGCTCTTCCAGAAGTTGAAGCTATTGAGCCTCAGCCAGTCATTCTCATCCACTGC
ACCCTCTGACACAGACCTCGGGGAGAGCTTAGGGGCCAACGTGGCCACCACAGACTCGGATGAGAGAGAT
GATGCATCTGTGTGCAGTGGAGGTGACTCCACTGATGACGGTGGCTACAGGAGCAGCATGTGGGACCAGG
GCGACATCCTGGAGTCTGGGTCAGGCACTTCCTTGGAGGAGGCATTGGAGGCCCCAGCCACAGACCTGGC
CAGGCCTGAGTTCTGTTACGAGGCTGAGAGCCCTGATGAGGCCGCCCTGGTGCACGCTGCCCATGCCTAC
AGCTTCACACTAGTGTCCCGGACACCTGAGCAGGTGACTGTGCGCCTGCCCCAGGGCACCTGCCTCACCT
TCAGCCTCCTCTGCACCCTGGGCTTTGACTCTGTCAGGAAGAGAATGTCTGTGGTTGTGAGGCACCCACT
GACTGGCGAGATTGTTGTCTACACCAAGGGTGCTGACTCGGTCATCATGGACCTGCTGGAAGACCCAGCC
TGCGTACCTGACATTAATATGGAAAAGAAGCTGAGAAAAATCCGAGCCCGGACCCAAAAGCATCTAGACT
TGTATGCAAGAGATGGCCTGCGCACACTATGCATTGCCAAGAAGGTTGTAAGCGAAGAGGACTTCCGGAG
ATGGGCCAGTTTCCGGCGTGAGGCTGAGGCATCCCTCGACAACCGAGATGAGCTTCTCATGGAAACTGCA
CAGCATCTGGAGAATCAACTCACCTTACTTGGAGCCACTGGGATCGAAGACCGGCTGCAGGAAGGAGTTC
CAGATACGATTGCCACTCTGCGGGAGGCTGGGATCCAGCTCTGGGTCCTGACTGGAGATAAGCAGGAGAC
AGCGGTCAACATTGCCCATTCCTGCAGACTGTTAAATCAGACCGACACTGTTTATACCATCAATACAGAG
AATCAGGAGACCTGTGAATCCATCCTCAATTGTGCATTGGAAGAGCTAAAGCAATTTCGTGAACTACAGA
AGCCAGACCGCAAGCTCTTTGGATTCCGCTTACCTTCCAAGACACCATCCATCACCTCAGAAGCTGTGGT
TCCAGAAGCTGGATTGGTCATCGATGGGAAGACATTGAATGCCATCTTCCAGGGAAAGCTAGAGAAGAAG
TTTCTGGAATTGACCCAGTATTGTCGGTCCGTCCTGTGCTGCCGCTCCACGCCACTCCAGAAGAGTATGA
TAGTCAAGCTGGTGCGAGACAAGTTGCGCGTCATGACCCTTTCCATAGGTGATGGAGCAAATGATGTAAG
CATGATTCAAGCTGCTGATATTGGAATTGGAATATCTGGACAGGAAGGCATGCAGGCTGTCATGTCCAGC
GACTTTGCCATCACCCGCTTTAAGCATCTCAAGAAGTTGCTGCTCGTGCATGGCCACTGGTGTTACTCGC
GCCTGGCCAGGATGGTGGTGTACTACCTCTACAAGAACGTGTGCTACGTCAACCTGCTCTTCTGGTATCA
GTTCTTCTGTGGTTTCTCCAGCTCCACCATGATTGATTACTGGCAGATGATATTCTTCAATCTCTTCTTT
ACCTCCTTGCCTCCTCTTGTCTTTGGAGTCCTTGACAAAGACATCTCTGCAGAAACACTCCTGGCATTGC
CTGAGCTATACAAGAGTGGCCAGAACTCTGAGTGCTATAACCTGTCGACTTTCTGGATTTCTATGGTGGA
TGCATTCTACCAGAGCCTCATCTGTTTCTTTATCCCTTACCTGGCCTATAAGGGCTCTGATATAGATGTC
TTTACCTTTGGGACACCAATCAACACCATCTCCCTCACCACAATCCTTTTGCACCAGGCAATGGAAATGA
AGACATGGACCATTTTCCACGGAGTCGTGCTCCTCGGCAGCTTCCTGATGTACTTTCTGGTATCCCTCCT
GTACAATGCCACCTGCGTCATCTGCAACAGCCCCACCAATCCCTATTGGGTGATGGAAGGCCAGCTCTCA
AACCCCACTTTCTACCTCGTCTGCTTTCTCACACCAGTTGTTGCTCTTCTCCCAAGATACTTTTTCCTGT
CTCTGCAAGGAACTTGTGGGAAGTCTCTAATCTCAAAAGCTCAGAAAATTGACAAACTCCCCCCAGACAA
AAGAAACCTGGAAATCCAGAGTTGGAGAAGCAGACAGAGGCCTGCCCCTGTCCCCGAAGTGGCTCGACCA
ACTCACCACCCAGTGTCATCTATCACAGGACAGGACTTCAGTGCCAGCACCCCAAAGAGCTCTAACCCTC
CCAAGAGGAAGCATGTGGAAGAGTCAGTACTCCACGAACAGAGATGTGGCACGGAGTGCATGAGGGATGA
CTCATGCTCAGGGGACTCCTCAGCTCAACTCTCATCCGGGGAGCACCTGCTGGGACCTAACAGGATAATG
GCCTACTCAAGAGGACAGACTGATATGTGCCGGTGCTCAAAGAGGAGCAGCCATCGCCGATCCCAGAGTT
CACTGACCATATAGTACCTCGAGCACTAGTCCCCGGGACCGCGGCACGCGTGCTCTAGCCCAATTCCGCC
CCCTCCCCCCCCCCTAACGTTACTGGCCGAAGCCGCTTGGAATAAGGCCGGTGTGCGTTTGTCTATATGT
TATTTTCCACCATATTGCCGTCTTTTGGCAATGTGAGGGCCCGGAAACCTGGCCCTGTCTTCTTGACGAG
CATTCCTAGGGGTCTTTCCCCTCTCGCCAAAGGAATGCAAGGTCTGTTGAAT
Features (pLannotate 1.2.2; 32 found; start..end, strand, type, name):
    383..979     +  CDS            PuroR: puromycin N-acetyltransferase; pac from Streptomyces alboniger; confers resistance to puromycin
    999..1587    +  misc_feature   WPRE: woodchuck hepatitis virus posttranscriptional regulatory element
   1608..1712    +  CDS            nef (fragment): NEF_HV1LA - Experimental evidence at protein level: Swiss-Prot protein existence level 1. Extracellular Nef protein targets CD4(+) T-lymphocytes for apoptosis by interacting with CXCR4 surface receptors. From Human immunodeficiency virus type 1 group M subtype B (isolate Lai) (HIV-1).
   1757..1937    +  LTR            5' LTR (truncated): truncated 5' long terminal repeat (LTR) from HIV-1
   2899..2997    -  CDS            TBC1D5 (fragment): TBCD5_HUMAN - Also known as KIAA0210. Experimental evidence at protein level: Swiss-Prot protein existence level 1. May act as a GTPase-activating protein (GAP) for Rab family protein(s). May act as a GAP for RAB7A. Can displace RAB7A and retromer CSC subcomplex from the endosomal membrane to the cytosol; at least retromer displacement seems to require its catalytic activity (PubMed:19531583, PubMed:20923837). Required for retrograde transport of cargo proteins from endosomes to the trans-Golgi network (TGN); the function seems to require its catalytic activity. Involved in regulation of autop
   3403..3682    +  CDS            TcR (fragment): tetracycline efflux protein; tet; confers resistance to tetracycline
   3683..3731    -  misc_feature   bom (fragment): basis of mobility region from pBR322
   3833..3868    -  CDS            rop (fragment): Rop protein, which maintains plasmids at low copy number; rop
   3963..4067    +  promoter       AmpR promoter: bla
   4068..4928    +  CDS            AmpR: β-lactamase; bla; confers resistance to ampicillin, carbenicillin, and related antibiotics
   5099..5687    +  rep_origin     ori: high-copy-number ColE1/pMB1/pBR322/pUC origin of replication
   5870..5926    +  CDS            lacI (fragment): lac repressor; lacI; The lac repressor binds to the lac operator to inhibit transcription in E. coli. This inhibition can be relieved by adding lactose or isopropyl-β-D-thiogalactopyranoside (IPTG).
   5933..6262    +  promoter       SV40 promoter: SV40 enhancer and early promoter
   6462..6581    +  CDS            gpt (fragment): XGPT_ECOLI - Also known as gpp, gxu. Experimental evidence at protein level: Swiss-Prot protein existence level 1. Purine salvage pathway enzyme that catalyzes the transfer of the ribosyl-5-phosphate group from 5-phospho-alpha-D-ribose 1- diphosphate (PRPP) to the N9 position of the 6-oxopurines guanine and xanthine to form the corresponding ribonucleotides GMP (guanosine 5'- monophosphate) and XMP (xanthosine 5'-monophosphate), with the release of PPi. To a lesser extent, also acts on hypoxanthine (PubMed:9100006, PubMed:3886014). Does not ribophosphorylate adenine (PubMed:3886014). From Esch
   6581..6916    +  CDS            gpt (fragment): XGPT_ECOLI - Also known as gpp, gxu. Experimental evidence at protein level: Swiss-Prot protein existence level 1. Purine salvage pathway enzyme that catalyzes the transfer of the ribosyl-5-phosphate group from 5-phospho-alpha-D-ribose 1- diphosphate (PRPP) to the N9 position of the 6-oxopurines guanine and xanthine to form the corresponding ribonucleotides GMP (guanosine 5'- monophosphate) and XMP (xanthosine 5'-monophosphate), with the release of PPi. To a lesser extent, also acts on hypoxanthine (PubMed:9100006, PubMed:3886014). Does not ribophosphorylate adenine (PubMed:3886014). From Esch
   7011..7316    +  CDS            frsA (fragment): FRSA_ECOLI - Also known as yafA. Experimental evidence at protein level: Swiss-Prot protein existence level 1. Catalyzes the hydrolysis of esters (PubMed:15808744). Displays esterase activity toward pNP-butyrate (PubMed:15808744). May stimulate mixed-acid fermentation by acting as a fermentation/respiration switch that down-regulates respiration and up- regulates fermentation rates (PubMed:15169777). From Escherichia coli (strain K12).
   7320..7394    +  CDS            small t antigen (fragment): SV40 (simian virus 40) small t antigen
   7396..7461    +  intron         small t intron: SV40 (simian virus 40) small t antigen intron
   7591..7611    +  CDS            SV40 NLS: nuclear localization signal of SV40 (simian virus 40) large T antigen
   7930..8013    +  CDS            large T antigen (fragment): large T antigen from SV40 (simian virus 40)
   8036..8170    +  polyA_signal   SV40 poly(A) signal: SV40 polyadenylation signal
   8337..8666    +  CDS            nef (fragment): NEF_HV1BR - Experimental evidence at protein level: Swiss-Prot protein existence level 1. Extracellular Nef protein targets CD4(+) T-lymphocytes for apoptosis by interacting with CXCR4 surface receptors (PubMed:14990729). From Human immunodeficiency virus type 1 group M subtype B (isolate BRU/LAI) (HIV-1).
   8714..8971    +  LTR            5' LTR (truncated): truncated 5' long terminal repeat (LTR) from HIV-1
   9018..9143    +  misc_feature   HIV-1 Ψ: packaging signal of human immunodeficiency virus type 1
   9127..9490    +  CDS            HIV-1 gag (fragment): gag protein from human immunodeficiency virus 1; gag
   9636..9869    +  misc_feature   RRE: The Rev response element (RRE) of HIV-1 allows for Rev-dependent mRNA export from the nucleus to the cytoplasm.
  10246..10346   +  CDS            Rev (fragment): human immunodeficiency virus 1 (HIV-1) Rev protein; rev; enhances nuclear export of unspliced and incompletely spliced viral mRNAs
  10391..10508   +  misc_feature   cPPT/CTS: central polypurine tract and central termination sequence of HIV-1
  10567..10870   +  enhancer       CMV enhancer: human cytomegalovirus immediate early enhancer
  10871..11074   +  promoter       CMV promoter: human cytomegalovirus (CMV) immediate early promoter
  11169..15551   +  CDS            ATP10B: AT10B_HUMAN - Also known as ATPVB, KIAA0715. Experimental evidence at protein level: Swiss-Prot protein existence level 1. Catalytic component of a P4-ATPase flippase complex, which catalyzes the hydrolysis of ATP coupled to the transport of glucosylceramide (GlcCer) from the outer to the inner leaflet of lysosome membranes. Plays an important role in the maintenance of lysosome membrane integrity and function in cortical neurons. From Homo sapiens (Human).
  15715..375     +  misc_feature   IRES (across the origin): internal ribosome entry site (IRES) of the encephalomyocarditis virus (EMCV)
