[The description below was written by a language model from this plasmid's Addgene catalogue record and pLannotate feature annotations shown in this document.]
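Description:
pLenti HsATP10B D433N is an HIV-1-based lentiviral transfer plasmid of about 15.8 kb, built on a Trono-type backbone and used to produce lentiviral vectors that express a mutant form of human ATP10B in transduced mammalian cells. It is propagated in E. coli through a ColE1/pUC-type origin with ampicillin selection (β-lactamase under its own promoter). The region outside the viral cassette carries remnants typical of older pBR322- and pSV2gpt-derived plasmids. These include tetracycline-resistance, rop and bom fragments, and an SV40 promoter followed by gpt fragments, SV40 small t intron and SV40 polyadenylation sequences. They play no evident role in the vector's function.

The vector genome begins at an HIV-1 LTR followed by the Ψ packaging signal with a partial gag sequence, the Rev response element for Rev-dependent nuclear export of the genomic RNA, and the cPPT/CTS, which aids nuclear import and transduction. Inside it, the CMV enhancer and immediate early promoter drive the roughly 4.4 kb ATP10B coding sequence. An EMCV IRES and the puromycin N-acetyltransferase gene follow, so the transgene and the selection marker are translated from one bicistronic transcript and transduced cells can be selected with puromycin. A WPRE downstream boosts transcript stability and expression, and a short truncated LTR closes the cassette, which is consistent with a self-inactivating design, although the record does not state this.

ATP10B is the catalytic subunit of a P4-ATPase flippase that translocates glucosylceramide across the lysosomal membrane. The D433N substitution is named but not explained in the record. The associated study concerns ATP10B mutations, impaired lysosomal glucosylceramide export and Parkinson's disease risk, which suggests use in comparisons with wild-type ATP10B.
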