Addgene plasmid #171823: pLenti HsATP10B D433N
Purpose: transfer plasmid for lentiviral vector production expressing Hs ATP10B D433N
Depositing lab: Veerle Baekelandt. Depositing organization: Katholieke Universiteit Leuven. Publication: Mutated ATP10B increases Parkinson's disease risk by compromising lysosomal glucosylceramide export. Martin S, Smolders S, Van den Haute C, Heeman B, van Veen S, Crosiers D, Beletchi I, Verstraeten A, Gossye H, Gelders G, Pals P, Hamouda NN, Engelborghs S, Martin JJ, Eggermont J, De Deyn PP, Cras P, Baekelandt V, Vangheluwe P, Van Broeckhoven C. Acta Neuropathol. 2020 Jun;139(6):1001-1024. doi: 10.1007/s00401-020-02145-7. Epub 2020 Mar 14. PubMed 32172343.
Backbone
  Vector backbone: lentiviral transferplasmid
  Backbone manufacturer: Didier Trono
  Backbone size w/o insert (bp): 11402
  Total vector size (bp): 15803
  Vector type: Lentiviral
  Selectable markers: Puromycin
Growth in bacteria
  Bacterial resistance: Ampicillin, 100 μg/mL
  Growth temperature: 37°C
  Growth strain: NEB Stable
  Copy number: Unknown
Gene/Insert
  Gene/Insert name: ATP10B
  Species: H. sapiens (human)
  Insert size (bp): 4386
  Entrez Gene: ATP10B (a.k.a. ATPVB)
  Promoter: CMV
  Cloning method: Unknown
  Sequencing primers: 5′ CGCAAATGGGCGGTAGGCGTG; 3′ CAGACCTTGCATTCCTTTGG
Terms and licenses: Academic/Nonprofit Terms; Industry Terms: Not Available to Industry
How to cite: pLenti HsATP10B D433N was a gift from Veerle Baekelandt (Addgene plasmid # 171823 ; http://n2t.net/addgene:171823 ; RRID:Addgene_171823)
